LOCUS       Exported 9872 bp ds-DNA circular SYN 13-MAY-2021
DEFINITION  Lentiviral expression of PTPN11 E139D.
ACCESSION   .
VERSION     .
KEYWORDS    pHAGE-PTPN11-E139D
SOURCE      synthetic DNA construct
  ORGANISM  synthetic DNA construct
REFERENCE   1 (bases 1 to 9872)
  AUTHORS   Ng PK, Li J, Jeong KJ, Shao S, Chen H, Tsang YH, Sengupta S, Wang Z,
            Bhavana VH, Tran R, Soewito S, Minussi DC, Moreno D, Kong K,
            Dogruluk T, Lu H, Gao J, Tokheim C, Zhou DC, Johnson AM, Zeng J, Ip
            CKM, Ju Z, Wester M, Yu S, Li Y, Vellano CP, Schultz N, Karchin R,
            Ding L, Lu Y, Cheung LWT, Chen K, Shaw KR, Meric-Bernstam F, Scott
            KL, Yi S, Sahni N, Liang H, Mills GB
  TITLE     Systematic Functional Annotation of Somatic Mutations in Cancer.
  JOURNAL   Cancer Cell. 2018 Mar 12;33(3):450-462.e10. doi:
            10.1016/j.ccell.2018.01.021.
  PUBMED    29533785
REFERENCE   2 (bases 1 to 9872)
  AUTHORS   .
  TITLE     Direct Submission
  JOURNAL   Exported May 13, 2021 from SnapGene Server 1.1.58
            http://www.snapgene.com
FEATURES             Location/Qualifiers
     source          1..9872
                     /organism="synthetic DNA construct"
                     /mol_type="other DNA"
     LTR             1..634
                     /label=3' LTR
                     /note="3' long terminal repeat (LTR) from HIV-1"
     misc_feature    681..806
                     /label=HIV-1 Psi
                     /note="packaging signal of human immunodeficiency virus
                     type 1"
     misc_feature    1303..1536
                     /label=RRE
                     /note="The Rev response element (RRE) of HIV-1 allows for
                     Rev-dependent mRNA export from the nucleus to the
                     cytoplasm."
     CDS             1721..1765
                     /codon_start=1
                     /product="antigenic peptide corresponding to amino acids
                     655 to 669 of the HIV envelope protein gp41 (Lutje Hulsik
                     et al., 2013)"
                     /label=gp41 peptide
                     /note="recognized by the 2H10 single-chain llama nanobody"
                     /translation="KNEQELLELDKWASL"
     misc_feature    2058..2175
                     /label=cPPT/CTS
                     /note="central polypurine tract and central termination
                     sequence of HIV-1"
     promoter        2223..3401
                     /label=EF-1-alpha promoter
                     /note="strong constitutive promoter for human elongation
                     factor EF-1-alpha"
     intron          2454..3392
                     /label=EF-1-alpha intron A
                     /note="intron upstream of the start codon of human
                     EF-1-alpha"
     primer_bind     3349..3369
                     /label=EF1a-F
                     /note="Human elongation factor-1a promoter, forward primer"
     protein_bind    3421..3445
                     /gene="mutant version of attB"
                     /label=attB1
                     /bound_moiety="BP Clonase(TM)"
                     /note="recombination site for the Gateway(R) BP reaction"
     protein_bind    complement(4832..4856)
                     /gene="mutant version of attB"
                     /label=attB2
                     /bound_moiety="BP Clonase(TM)"
                     /note="recombination site for the Gateway(R) BP reaction"
     promoter        4864..4882
                     /label=T3 promoter
                     /note="promoter for bacteriophage T3 RNA polymerase"
     primer_bind     complement(4907..4926)
                     /label=T7
                     /note="T7 promoter, forward primer"
     promoter        complement(4908..4926)
                     /label=T7 promoter
                     /note="promoter for bacteriophage T7 RNA polymerase"
     protein_bind    complement(4932..4952)
                     /gene="mutant version of attB"
                     /label=attB4
                     /bound_moiety="BP Clonase(TM)"
                     /note="core recombination site for the Gateway(R) BP
                     reaction"
     CDS             5006..5047
                     /codon_start=1
                     /product="epitope tag from simian virus 5"
                     /label=V5 tag
                     /translation="GKPIPNPLLGLDST"
     misc_feature    5068..5635
                     /label=IRES
                     /note="internal ribosome entry site (IRES) of the
                     encephalomyocarditis virus (EMCV)"
     misc_feature    5085..5637
                     /label=IRES
                     /note="internal ribosome entry site (IRES) of the
                     encephalomyocarditis virus (EMCV)"
     primer_bind     complement(5229..5246)
                     /label=IRES reverse
                     /note="IRES internal ribosome entry site, reverse primer.
                     Also called pCDH-rev"
     primer_bind     5456..5475
                     /label=IRES-F
                     /note="IRES internal ribosome entry site, forward primer"
     CDS             5649..6248
                     /codon_start=1
                     /gene="pac from Streptomyces alboniger"
                     /product="puromycin N-acetyltransferase"
                     /label=PuroR
                     /note="confers resistance to puromycin"
                     /translation="MTEYKPTVRLATRDDVPRAVRTLAAAFADYPATRHTVDPDRHIER
                     VTELQELFLTRVGLDIGKVWVADDGAAVAVWTTPESVEAGAVFAEIGPRMAELSGSRLA
                     AQQQMEGLLAPHRPKEPAWFLATVGVSPDHQGKGLGSAVVLPGVEAAERAGVPAFLETS
                     APRNLPFYERLGFTVTADVEVPEGPRTWCMTRKPGA"
     primer_bind     complement(5649..5668)
                     /label=Puro-R
                     /note="Puromycin resistance gene, reverse primer. Also
                     called puro-variant-R"
     primer_bind     6145..6165
                     /label=Puro-F
                     /note="Puromycin resistance gene, forward primer"
     misc_feature    6262..6850
                     /label=WPRE
                     /note="woodchuck hepatitis virus posttranscriptional
                     regulatory element"
     primer_bind     complement(6315..6335)
                     /label=WPRE-R
                     /note="WPRE, reverse primer"
     CDS             complement(6733..6744)
                     /codon_start=1
                     /product="Factor Xa recognition and cleavage site"
                     /label=Factor Xa site
                     /translation="IEGR"
     LTR             6925..7158
                     /label=3' LTR (Delta-U3)
                     /note="self-inactivating 3' long terminal repeat (LTR) from
                     HIV-1"
     primer_bind     complement(7277..7295)
                     /label=pBRforEco
                     /note="pBR322 vectors, upsteam of EcoRI site, forward
                     primer"
     promoter        7363..7467
                     /gene="bla"
                     /label=AmpR promoter
     CDS             7468..8328
                     /codon_start=1
                     /gene="bla"
                     /product="beta-lactamase"
                     /label=AmpR
                     /note="confers resistance to ampicillin, carbenicillin, and
                     related antibiotics"
                     /translation="MSIQHFRVALIPFFAAFCLPVFAHPETLVKVKDAEDQLGARVGYI
                     ELDLNSGKILESFRPEERFPMMSTFKVLLCGAVLSRVDAGQEQLGRRIHYSQNDLVEYS
                     PVTEKHLTDGMTVRELCSAAITMSDNTAANLLLTTIGGPKELTAFLHNMGDHVTRLDRW
                     EPELNEAIPNDERDTTMPVAMATTLRKLLTGELLTLASRQQLIDWMEADKVAGPLLRSA
                     LPAGWFIADKSGAGERGSRGIIAALGPDGKPSRIVVIYTTGSQATMDERNRQIAEIGAS
                     LIKHW"
     primer_bind     complement(7686..7705)
                     /label=Amp-R
                     /note="Ampicillin resistance gene, reverse primer"
     rep_origin      8499..9087
                     /direction=RIGHT
                     /label=ori
                     /note="high-copy-number ColE1/pMB1/pBR322/pUC origin of
                     replication"
     primer_bind     8988..9007
                     /label=pBR322ori-F
                     /note="pBR322 origin, forward primer"
     primer_bind     9241..9258
                     /label=L4440
                     /note="L4440 vector, forward primer"
     primer_bind     9350..9369
                     /label=SV40pro-F
                     /note="SV40 promoter/origin, forward primer"
     protein_bind    9498..9519
                     /label=CAP binding site
                     /bound_moiety="E. coli catabolite activator protein"
                     /note="CAP binding activates transcription in the presence
                     of cAMP."
     promoter        9534..9564
                     /label=lac promoter
                     /note="promoter for the E. coli lac operon"
     protein_bind    9572..9588
                     /label=lac operator
                     /bound_moiety="lac repressor encoded by lacI"
                     /note="The lac repressor binds to the lac operator to
                     inhibit transcription in E. coli. This inhibition can be
                     relieved by adding lactose or
                     isopropyl-beta-D-thiogalactopyranoside (IPTG)."
     primer_bind     9577..9599
                     /label=M13/pUC Reverse
                     /note="In lacZ gene"
     primer_bind     9596..9612
                     /label=M13 rev
                     /note="common sequencing primer, one of multiple similar
                     variants"
     primer_bind     9596..9612
                     /label=M13 Reverse
                     /note="In lacZ gene. Also called M13-rev"
     primer_bind     9662..9681
                     /label=EBV-rev
                     /note="SV40 polyA terminator, reverse primer"
ORIGIN
        1 tggaagggct aattcactcc caaagaagac aagatatcct tgatctgtgg atctaccaca
       61 cacaaggcta cttccctgat tagcagaact acacaccagg gccaggggtc agatatccac
      121 tgacctttgg atggtgctac aagctagtac cagttgagcc agataaggta gaagaggcca
      181 ataaaggaga gaacaccagc ttgttacacc ctgtgagcct gcatgggatg gatgacccgg
      241 agagagaagt gttagagtgg aggtttgaca gccgcctagc atttcatcac gtggcccgag
      301 agctgcatcc ggagtacttc aagaactgct gatatcgagc ttgctacaag ggactttccg
      361 ctggggactt tccagggagg cgtggcctgg gcgggactgg ggagtggcga gccctcagat
      421 cctgcatata agcagctgct ttttgcctgt actgggtctc tctggttaga ccagatctga
      481 gcctgggagc tctctggcta actagggaac ccactgctta agcctcaata aagcttgcct
      541 tgagtgcttc aagtagtgtg tgcccgtctg ttgtgtgact ctggtaacta gagatccctc
      601 agaccctttt agtcagtgtg gaaaatctct agcagtggcg cccgaacagg gacttgaaag
      661 cgaaagggaa accagaggag ctctctcgac gcaggactcg gcttgctgaa gcgcgcacgg
      721 caagaggcga ggggcggcga ctggtgagta cgccaaaaat tttgactagc ggaggctaga
      781 aggagagaga tgggtgcgag agcgtcagta ttaagcgggg gagaattaga tcgcgatggg
      841 aaaaaattcg gttaaggcca gggggaaaga aaaaatataa attaaaacat atagtatggg
      901 caagcaggga gctagaacga ttcgcagtta atcctggcct gttagaaaca tcagaaggct
      961 gtagacaaat actgggacag ctacaaccat cccttcagac aggatcagaa gaacttagat
     1021 cattatataa tacagtagca accctctatt gtgtgcatca aaggatagag ataaaagaca
     1081 ccaaggaagc tttagacaag atagaggaag agcaaaacaa aagtaagacc accgcacagc
     1141 aagcggccgg ccgctgatct tcagacctgg aggaggagat atgagggaca attggagaag
     1201 tgaattatat aaatataaag tagtaaaaat tgaaccatta ggagtagcac ccaccaaggc
     1261 aaagagaaga gtggtgcaga gagaaaaaag agcagtggga ataggagctt tgttccttgg
     1321 gttcttggga gcagcaggaa gcactatggg cgcagcgtca atgacgctga cggtacaggc
     1381 cagacaatta ttgtctggta tagtgcagca gcagaacaat ttgctgaggg ctattgaggc
     1441 gcaacagcat ctgttgcaac tcacagtctg gggcatcaag cagctccagg caagaatcct
     1501 ggctgtggaa agatacctaa aggatcaaca gctcctgggg atttggggtt gctctggaaa
     1561 actcatttgc accactgctg tgccttggaa tgctagttgg agtaataaat ctctggaaca
     1621 gatttggaat cacacgacct ggatggagtg ggacagagaa attaacaatt acacaagctt
     1681 aatacactcc ttaattgaag aatcgcaaaa ccagcaagaa aagaatgaac aagaattatt
     1741 ggaattagat aaatgggcaa gtttgtggaa ttggtttaac ataacaaatt ggctgtggta
     1801 tataaaatta ttcataatga tagtaggagg cttggtaggt ttaagaatag tttttgctgt
     1861 actttctata gtgaatagag ttaggcaggg atattcacca ttatcgtttc agacccacct
     1921 cccaaccccg aggggacccg acaggcccga aggaatagaa gaagaaggtg gagagagaga
     1981 cagagacaga tccattcgat tagtgaacgg atctcgacgg tatcgccgaa ttcacaaatg
     2041 gcagtattca tccacaattt taaaagaaaa ggggggattg gggggtacag tgcaggggaa
     2101 agaatagtag acataatagc aacagacata caaactaaag aattacaaaa acaaattaca
     2161 aaaattcaaa attttcgggt ttattacagg gacagcagag atccagtttg gactagtcgt
     2221 gaggctccgg tgcccgtcag tgggcagagc gcacatcgcc cacagtcccc gagaagttgg
     2281 ggggaggggt cggcaattga accggtgcct agagaaggtg gcgcggggta aactgggaaa
     2341 gtgatgtcgt gtactggctc cgcctttttc ccgagggtgg gggagaaccg tatataagtg
     2401 cagtagtcgc cgtgaacgtt ctttttcgca acgggtttgc cgccagaaca caggtaagtg
     2461 ccgtgtgtgg ttcccgcggg cctggcctct ttacgggtta tggcccttgc gtgccttgaa
     2521 ttacttccac ctggctgcag tacgtgattc ttgatcccga gcttcgggtt ggaagtgggt
     2581 gggagagttc gaggccttgc gcttaaggag ccccttcgcc tcgtgcttga gttgaggcct
     2641 ggcctgggcg ctggggccgc cgcgtgcgaa tctggtggca ccttcgcgcc tgtctcgctg
     2701 ctttcgataa gtctctagcc atttaaaatt tttgatgacc tgctgcgacg ctttttttct
     2761 ggcaagatag tcttgtaaat gcgggccaag atctgcacac tggtatttcg gtttttgggg
     2821 ccgcgggcgg cgacggggcc cgtgcgtccc agcgcacatg ttcggcgagg cggggcctgc
     2881 gagcgcggcc accgagaatc ggacgggggt agtctcaagc tggccggcct gctctggtgc
     2941 ctggcctcgc gccgccgtgt atcgccccgc cctgggcggc aaggctggcc cggtcggcac
     3001 cagttgcgtg agcggaaaga tggccgcttc ccggccctgc tgcagggagc tcaaaatgga
     3061 ggacgcggcg ctcgggagag cgggcgggtg agtcacccac acaaaggaaa agggcctttc
     3121 cgtcctcagc cgtcgcttca tgtgactcca cggagtaccg ggcgccgtcc aggcacctcg
     3181 attagttctc gagcttttgg agtacgtcgt ctttaggttg gggggagggg ttttatgcga
     3241 tggagtttcc ccacactgag tgggtggaga ctgaagttag gccagcttgg cacttgatgt
     3301 aattctcctt ggaatttgcc ctttttgagt ttggatcttg gttcattctc aagcctcaga
     3361 cagtggttca aagttttttt cttccatttc aggtgtcgtg aagcggccct gcagatatca
     3421 acaagtttgt acaaaaaagc aggcaccatg acatcgcgga gatggtttca cccaaatatc
     3481 actggtgtgg aggcagaaaa cctactgttg acaagaggag ttgatggcag ttttttggca
     3541 aggcctagta aaagtaaccc tggagacttc acactttccg ttagaagaaa tggagctgtc
     3601 acccacatca agattcagaa cactggtgat tactatgacc tgtatggagg ggagaaattt
     3661 gccactttgg ctgagttggt ccagtattac atggaacatc acgggcaatt aaaagagaag
     3721 aatggagatg tcattgagct taaatatcct ctgaactgtg cagatcctac ctctgaaagg
     3781 tggtttcatg gacatctctc tgggaaagaa gcagagaaat tattaactga aaaaggaaaa
     3841 catggtagtt ttcttgtacg agacagccag agccaccctg gagattttgt tctttctgtg
     3901 cgcactggtg atgacaaagg ggagagcaat gacggcaagt ctaaagtgac ccatgttatg
     3961 attcgctgtc aggaactgaa atacgacgtt ggtggaggag aacggtttga ttctttgaca
     4021 gatcttgtgg aacattataa gaagaatcct atggtggaaa cattgggtac agtactacaa
     4081 ctcaagcagc cccttaacac gactcgtata aatgctgctg aaatagaaag cagagttcga
     4141 gaactaagca aattagctga gaccacagat aaagtcaaac aaggcttttg ggaagaattt
     4201 gagacactac aacaacagga gtgcaaactt ctctacagcc gaaaagaggg tcaaaggcaa
     4261 gaaaacaaaa acaaaaatag atataaaaac atcctgccct ttgatcatac cagggttgtc
     4321 ctacacgatg gtgatcccaa tgagcctgtt tcagattaca tcaatgcaaa tatcatcatg
     4381 cctgaatttg aaaccaagtg caacaattca aagcccaaaa agagttacat tgccacacaa
     4441 ggctgcctgc aaaacacggt gaatgacttt tggcggatgg tgttccaaga aaactcccga
     4501 gtgattgtca tgacaacgaa agaagtggag agaggaaaga gtaaatgtgt caaatactgg
     4561 cctgatgagt atgctctaaa agaatatggc gtcatgcgtg ttaggaacgt caaagaaagc
     4621 gccgctcatg actatacgct aagagaactt aaactttcaa aggttggaca agggaatacg
     4681 gagagaacgg tctggcaata ccactttcgg acctggccgg accacggcgt gcccagcgac
     4741 cctgggggcg tgctggactt cctggaggag gtgcaccata agcaggagag catcatggat
     4801 gcagggccgg tcgtggtgca ctgcaggtag aacccagctt tcttgtacaa agtggtgata
     4861 tccaattaac cctcactaaa ggtattagag agaaattgta gagattccct atagtgagtc
     4921 gtattaccac ccaacttttc tatacaaagt ggttgatatc cagcacagtg gcggccgctc
     4981 gagtctagag ggcccgcggt tcgaaggtaa gcctatccct aaccctctcc tcggtctcga
     5041 ttctacgcgt accggttagt aatgagatcc ctcccccccc cctaacgtta ctggccgaag
     5101 ccgcttggaa taaggccggt gtgcgtttgt ctatatgtta ttttccacca tattgccgtc
     5161 ttttggcaat gtgagggccc ggaaacctgg ccctgtcttc ttgacgagca ttcctagggg
     5221 tctttcccct ctcgccaaag gaatgcaagg tctgttgaat gtcgtgaagg aagcagttcc
     5281 tctggaagct tcttgaagac aaacaacgtc tgtagcgacc ctttgcaggc agcggaaccc
     5341 cccacctggc gacaggtgcc tctgcggcca aaagccacgt gtataagata cacctgcaaa
     5401 ggcggcacaa ccccagtgcc acgttgtgag ttggatagtt gtggaaagag tcaaatggct
     5461 ctcctcaagc gtattcaaca aggggctgaa ggatgcccag aaggtacccc attgtatggg
     5521 atctgatctg gggcctcggt gcacatgctt tacatgtgtt tagtcgaggt taaaaaaacg
     5581 tctaggcccc ccgaaccacg gggacgtggt tttcctttga aaaacacgat gataatatgg
     5641 ccacacatat gaccgagtac aagcccacgg tgcgcctcgc cacccgcgac gacgtcccca
     5701 gggccgtacg caccctcgcc gccgcgttcg ccgactaccc cgccacgcgc cacaccgtcg
     5761 atccggaccg ccacatcgag cgggtcaccg agctgcaaga actcttcctc acgcgcgtcg
     5821 ggctcgacat cggcaaggtg tgggtcgcgg acgacggcgc cgcggtggcg gtctggacca
     5881 cgccggagag cgtcgaagcg ggggcggtgt tcgccgagat cggcccgcgc atggccgagt
     5941 tgagcggttc ccggctggcc gcgcagcaac agatggaagg cctcctggcg ccgcaccggc
     6001 ccaaggagcc cgcgtggttc ctggccaccg tcggcgtctc gcccgaccac cagggcaagg
     6061 gtctgggcag cgccgtcgtg ctccccggag tggaggcggc cgagcgcgcc ggggtgcccg
     6121 ccttcctgga gacctccgcg ccccgcaacc tccccttcta cgagcggctc ggcttcaccg
     6181 tcaccgccga cgtcgaggtg cccgaaggac cgcgcacctg gtgcatgacc cgcaagcccg
     6241 gtgcctaaat cgatagatcc taatcaacct ctggattaca aaatttgtga aagattgact
     6301 ggtattctta actatgttgc tccttttacg ctatgtggat acgctgcttt aatgcctttg
     6361 tatcatgcta ttgcttcccg tatggctttc attttctcct ccttgtataa atcctggttg
     6421 ctgtctcttt atgaggagtt gtggcccgtt gtcaggcaac gtggcgtggt gtgcactgtg
     6481 tttgctgacg caacccccac tggttggggc attgccacca cctgtcagct cctttccggg
     6541 actttcgctt tccccctccc tattgccacg gcggaactca tcgccgcctg ccttgcccgc
     6601 tgctggacag gggctcggct gttgggcact gacaattccg tggtgttgtc ggggaaatca
     6661 tcgtcctttc cttggctgct cgcctgtgtt gccacctgga ttctgcgcgg gacgtccttc
     6721 tgctacgtcc cttcggccct caatccagcg gaccttcctt cccgcggcct gctgccggct
     6781 ctgcggcctc ttccgcgtct tcgccttcgc cctcagacga gtcggatctc cctttgggcc
     6841 gcctccccgc ctgagatcct ttaagaccaa tgacttacaa ggcagctgta gatcttagcc
     6901 actttttaaa agaaaagggg ggactggaag ggctaattca ctcccaacga agacaagatc
     6961 tgctttttgc ttgtactggg tctctctggt tagaccagat ctgagcctgg gagctctctg
     7021 gctaactagg gaacccactg cttaagcctc aataaagctt gccttgagtg cttcaagtag
     7081 tgtgtgcccg tctgttgtgt gactctggta actagagatc cctcagaccc ttttagtcag
     7141 tgtggaaaat ctctagcagt agtagttcat gtcatcttat tattcagtat ttataacttg
     7201 caaagaaatg aatatcagag agtgagaggc ccgggttaat taaggaaagg gctagatcat
     7261 tcttgaagac gaaagggcct cgtgatacgc ctatttttat aggttaatgt catgataata
     7321 atggtttctt agacgtcagg tggcactttt cggggaaatg tgcgcggaac ccctatttgt
     7381 ttatttttct aaatacattc aaatatgtat ccgctcatga gacaataacc ctgataaatg
     7441 cttcaataat attgaaaaag gaagagtatg agtattcaac atttccgtgt cgcccttatt
     7501 cccttttttg cggcattttg ccttcctgtt tttgctcacc cagaaacgct ggtgaaagta
     7561 aaagatgctg aagatcagtt gggtgcacga gtgggttaca tcgaactgga tctcaacagc
     7621 ggtaagatcc ttgagagttt tcgccccgaa gaacgttttc caatgatgag cacttttaaa
     7681 gttctgctat gtggcgcggt attatcccgt gttgacgccg ggcaagagca actcggtcgc
     7741 cgcatacact attctcagaa tgacttggtt gagtactcac cagtcacaga aaagcatctt
     7801 acggatggca tgacagtaag agaattatgc agtgctgcca taaccatgag tgataacact
     7861 gcggccaact tacttctgac aacgatcgga ggaccgaagg agctaaccgc ttttttgcac
     7921 aacatggggg atcatgtaac tcgccttgat cgttgggaac cggagctgaa tgaagccata
     7981 ccaaacgacg agcgtgacac cacgatgcct gtagcaatgg caacaacgtt gcgcaaacta
     8041 ttaactggcg aactacttac tctagcttcc cggcaacaat taatagactg gatggaggcg
     8101 gataaagttg caggaccact tctgcgctcg gcccttccgg ctggctggtt tattgctgat
     8161 aaatctggag ccggtgagcg tgggtctcgc ggtatcattg cagcactggg gccagatggt
     8221 aagccctccc gtatcgtagt tatctacacg acggggagtc aggcaactat ggatgaacga
     8281 aatagacaga tcgctgagat aggtgcctca ctgattaagc attggtaact gtcagaccaa
     8341 gtttactcat atatacttta gattgattta aaacttcatt tttaatttaa aaggatctag
     8401 gtgaagatcc tttttgataa tctcatgacc aaaatccctt aacgtgagtt ttcgttccac
     8461 tgagcgtcag accccgtaga aaagatcaaa ggatcttctt gagatccttt ttttctgcgc
     8521 gtaatctgct gcttgcaaac aaaaaaacca ccgctaccag cggtggtttg tttgccggat
     8581 caagagctac caactctttt tccgaaggta actggcttca gcagagcgca gataccaaat
     8641 actgttcttc tagtgtagcc gtagttaggc caccacttca agaactctgt agcaccgcct
     8701 acatacctcg ctctgctaat cctgttacca gtggctgctg ccagtggcga taagtcgtgt
     8761 cttaccgggt tggactcaag acgatagtta ccggataagg cgcagcggtc gggctgaacg
     8821 gggggttcgt gcacacagcc cagcttggag cgaacgacct acaccgaact gagataccta
     8881 cagcgtgagc tatgagaaag cgccacgctt cccgaaggga gaaaggcgga caggtatccg
     8941 gtaagcggca gggtcggaac aggagagcgc acgagggagc ttccaggggg aaacgcctgg
     9001 tatctttata gtcctgtcgg gtttcgccac ctctgacttg agcgtcgatt tttgtgatgc
     9061 tcgtcagggg ggcggagcct atggaaaaac gccagcaacg cggccttttt acggttcctg
     9121 gccttttgct ggccttttgc tcacatgttc tttcctgcgt tatcccctga ttctgtggat
     9181 aaccgtatta ccgcctttga gtgagctgat accgctcgcc gcagccgaac gaccgagcgc
     9241 agcgagtcag tgagcgagga agcggaagag cgcccaatac gcaaaccgcc tctccccgcg
     9301 cgttggccga ttcattaatg cagcaagctc atggctgact aatttttttt atttatgcag
     9361 aggccgaggc cgcctcggcc tctgagctat tccagaagta gtgaggaggc ttttttggag
     9421 gcctaggctt ttgcaaaaag ctccccgtgg cacgacaggt ttcccgactg gaaagcgggc
     9481 agtgagcgca acgcaattaa tgtgagttag ctcactcatt aggcacccca ggctttacac
     9541 tttatgcttc cggctcgtat gttgtgtgga attgtgagcg gataacaatt tcacacagga
     9601 aacagctatg acatgattac gaatttcaca aataaagcat ttttttcact gcattctagt
     9661 tgtggtttgt ccaaactcat caatgtatct tatcatgtct ggatcaactg gataactcaa
     9721 gctaaccaaa atcatcccaa acttcccacc ccatacccta ttaccactgc caattacctg
     9781 tggtttcatt tactctaaac ctgtgattcc tctgaattat tttcatttta aagaaattgt
     9841 atttgttaaa tatgtactac aaacttagta gt
//
