[The description below was written by a language model from this plasmid's Addgene catalogue record and the feature table of its GenBank file.]
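Description:
pHAGE-PTPN11-E139D is an HIV-1-derived lentiviral expression plasmid of about 9.9 kb, built on the pHAGE backbone to deliver the human PTPN11 gene (encoding the SHP2 tyrosine phosphatase) carrying the E139D substitution. In bacteria it is maintained by a high-copy ColE1/pUC-type origin and selected with ampicillin through the bla gene. The record lists a recombination-deficient strain as host, as is usual for LTR-containing vectors. The viral portion runs from a full-length LTR at the start of the map (annotated as a 3' LTR but sitting in the 5' position) through the Psi packaging signal, the Rev response element and the cPPT/CTS. It ends in a U3-deleted, self-inactivating 3' LTR, so the integrated provirus lacks LTR promoter activity.

Between these elements, the human EF-1-alpha promoter with its first intron provides strong constitutive transcription. The open reading frame was inserted by Gateway cloning, and the feature table does not annotate it as a CDS. It is presumably located in the interval between the attB1 and attB2 sites immediately downstream of the promoter. Following attB2 are T3 and T7 promoter sequences, an attB4 core site and a V5 epitope tag. Whether the tag is fused in frame to the insert is not stated in the record. An EMCV IRES then drives translation of puromycin N-acetyltransferase from the same transcript, linking puromycin resistance to transgene expression, and a WPRE enhances transcript expression.

The construct is intended for producing lentivirus to stably express this PTPN11 variant in mammalian cells. It comes from a study on systematic functional annotation of somatic mutations in cancer.
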