Addgene plasmid #116640: pHAGE-PTPN11-E139D
Purpose: Lentiviral expression of PTPN11 E139D
Depositing lab: Gordon Mills & Kenneth Scott. Depositing organization: Baylor College of Medicine. Publication: Systematic Functional Annotation of Somatic Mutations in Cancer. Ng PK, Li J, Jeong KJ, Shao S, Chen H, Tsang YH, Sengupta S, Wang Z, Bhavana VH, Tran R, Soewito S, Minussi DC, Moreno D, Kong K, Dogruluk T, Lu H, Gao J, Tokheim C, Zhou DC, Johnson AM, Zeng J, Ip CKM, Ju Z, Wester M, Yu S, Li Y, Vellano CP, Schultz N, Karchin R, Ding L, Lu Y, Cheung LWT, Chen K, Shaw KR, Meric-Bernstam F, Scott KL, Yi S, Sahni N, Liang H, Mills GB. Cancer Cell. 2018 Mar 12;33(3):450-462.e10. doi: 10.1016/j.ccell.2018.01.021. PubMed 29533785.
Backbone
  Vector backbone: pHAGE
  Vector type: Lentiviral
Growth in bacteria
  Bacterial resistance: Ampicillin, 100 μg/mL
  Growth temperature: 37°C
  Growth strain: Stbl3
  Copy number: High Copy
Gene/Insert
  Gene/Insert name: PTPN11
  Species: H. sapiens (human)
  Mutation: E139D
  Entrez Gene: PTPN11 (a.k.a. BPTP3, CFC, JMML, METCDS, NS1, PTP-1D, PTP2C, SH-PTP2, SH-PTP3, SHP2)
  Cloning method: Gateway Cloning
Terms and licenses: Academic/Nonprofit Terms; Industry Terms: Not Available to Industry
How to cite: pHAGE-PTPN11-E139D was a gift from Gordon Mills & Kenneth Scott (Addgene plasmid # 116640 ; http://n2t.net/addgene:116640 ; RRID:Addgene_116640)
